Addgene plasmid #8384: p138
Depositing lab: Jeffrey Green. Depositing organization: National Cancer Institute (NCI). Publication: A single vector containing modified cre recombinase and LOX recombination sequences for inducible tissue-specific amplification of gene expression. Kaczmarczyk SJ, Green JE. Nucleic Acids Res 2001 Jun 15;29(12):E56-6. 10.1093/nar/29.12.e56 PubMed 11410679.
Backbone
  Vector backbone: pEGFP-C1
  Backbone size w/o insert (bp): 4700
  Vector type: Mammalian Expression, Cre/Lox
  Selectable markers: Neomycin (select with G418)
Growth in bacteria
  Bacterial resistance: Kanamycin, 50 μg/mL
  Growth temperature: 37°C
  Growth strain: DH5alpha
  Copy number: High Copy
Gene/Insert
  Gene/Insert name: LOX I
  Species: P1 bacteriophage
  Insert size (bp): 36
  Tag / fusion protein: EGFP (N terminal on backbone)
  Cloning method: Restriction Enzyme; 5′ cloning site NheI (not destroyed); 3′ cloning site AgeI (not destroyed)
  Sequencing primers: 5′ na
Terms and licenses: Academic/Nonprofit Terms; Industry Terms: Not Available to Industry
Depositor comments: Vector backbone pEGFP-C1 was digested with BglII/BamHI and religated, removing the MCS. A LOX site was cloned into the NheI and AgeI sites.
How to cite: p138 was a gift from Jeffrey Green (Addgene plasmid # 8384 ; http://n2t.net/addgene:8384 ; RRID:Addgene_8384)
