[The description below was written by a language model from this plasmid's Addgene catalogue record.]
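Description:
p138 is a mammalian expression and Cre/lox plasmid derived from pEGFP-C1, a backbone of about 4.7 kb. It is maintained at high copy in E. coli under kanamycin selection, and the neomycin resistance marker allows G418 selection of transfected mammalian cells. According to the depositor, the backbone was first cut with BglII and BamHI and religated, which removed the multiple cloning site that normally follows the EGFP coding sequence, so the plasmid no longer serves as a vector for making C-terminal fusions to EGFP.

The insert is a single 36 bp lox recombination site ("LOX I") of bacteriophage P1 origin, cloned between the NheI and AgeI sites, both of which were preserved. In the pEGFP-C1 parent these sites lie just upstream of the EGFP open reading frame, so the lox site would be expected to sit between the promoter and EGFP, although no feature map was supplied to confirm the layout, and the record does not name the promoter. EGFP is listed as an N-terminal tag contributed by the backbone, but with the cloning site deleted it effectively acts as a stand-alone fluorescent reporter.

The associated work describes a single-vector system combining a modified Cre recombinase with lox sequences for inducible, tissue-specific amplification of gene expression. p138 carries only a lox site and a reporter, with no recombinase recorded, which suggests it is a building block, intermediate or control in that series. The record does not state its precise role.
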