>Addgene plasmid #8384 | p138 | addgene partial sequence | sequence record 17893 | 8384 with EGFP-N
GAAGCTCTCGCCCTTGCTCCCATGGTGGCGACCGGTGATAACTTCGTATAATGTATGCTATACGAAGTTA
TCGGTACCGCTAGCGGATCTGACGGTTCACTAAACCAGCTCTGCTTATATAGACCTCCCACCGTACACGC
CTACCGCCCATTTGCGTCAATGGGGCGGAGTTGTTACGACATTTTGGAAAGTCCCGTTGATTTTGGTGCC
AAAACAAACTCCCATTGACGTCAATGGGGTGGAGACTTGGAAATCCCCGTGAGTCAAACCGCTATCCACG
CCCATTGATGTACTGCCAAAACCGCATCACCATGGTAATAGCGATGACTAATACGTAGATGTACTGCCAA
GTAGGAAAGTCCCATAAGGTCATGTACTGGGCATAATGCCAGGCGGGCCATTTACCGTCATTGACGTCAA
TAGGGGGCGTACTTGGCATATGATACACTTGATGTACTGCCAAGTGGGCAGTTTACCGTAAATACTCCAC
CCATTGACGTCAATGGAAAGTCCCTATTGGCGTTACTATGGGAACATACGTCATTATTGACGTCAATGGG
CGGGGGTCGTTGGGCGGTCAGCCAGGCGGGCCATTTACCGTAAGTTATGTAACGCGGAACTCCATATATG
GGCTATGAACTAATGACCCCGTAATTGATTACTATTAATAACTAATGCATGGCGGTAATACGGTTATCCA
CAGAATCAGGGGATAACGCAGGAAAGAACATGTGAGCAAAAGGCCAGCAAAAGGCCAGGAACCGTAAAAA
GGCCGCGTTGCTGGCGTTTTTCCATAGGCTCCGCCCCCCCTGACGAGCATCACAAAAATCGACGCTCAAG
TCAGAGGTGGCGAAACCCGACAGGACTATAAAGATACCAGGCGTTTTCCCCCCTGG
