>Addgene plasmid #8384 | p138 | addgene partial sequence | sequence record 17894 | 8384 with SV40pA-R
NAGCTGCATAACAGTTAACAACAACAATTGCATTCATTTTATGTTTCAGGTTCAGGGGGAGGTGTGGGAG
GTTTTTTAAAGCAAGTAAAACCTCTACAAATGTGGTATGGCTGATTATGATCAGTTATCTAGATCCGGTG
GATCTGAGTCCGGACTTGTACAGCTCGTCCATGCCGAGAGTGATCCCGGCGGCGGTCACGAACTCCAGCA
GGACCATGTGATCGCGCTTCTCGTTGGGGTCTTTGCTCAGGGCGGACTGGGTGCTCAGGTAGTGGTTGTC
GGGCAGCAGCACGGGGCCGTCGCCGATGGGGGTGTTCTGCTGGTAGTGGTCGGCGAGCTGCACGCTGCCG
TCCTCGATGTTGTGGCGGATCTTGAAGTTCACCTTGATGCCGTTCTTCTGCTTGTCGGCCATGATATAGA
CGTTGTGGCTGTTGTAGTTGTACTCCAGCTTGTGCCCCAGGATGTTGCCGTCCTCCTTGAAGTCGATGCC
CTTCAGCTCGATGCGGTTCACCAGGGTGTCGCCCTCGAACTTCACCTCGGCGCGGGTCTTGTAGTTGCCG
TCGTCCTTGAAGAAGATNGTGCGCTCCTGGACGTANCCTTCGGGCATGGCGGACTTGAAGAAGTCGTNCT
GCTTCATGTGGTCGGGGTAGCGGCTGAAGCACTGCACGCCGTA
