>Addgene plasmid #8384 | p138 | addgene partial sequence | sequence record 17895 | 8384 with EGFP-C
CTCGGCTGGACGAGCTGTACAAGTCCGGACTCAGATCCACCGGATCTAGATAACTGATCATAATCAGCCA
TACCACATTTGTAGAGGTTTTACTTGCTTTAAAAAACCTCCCACACCTCCCCCTGAACCTGAAACATAAA
ATGAATGCAATTGTTGTTGTTAACTTGTTTATTGCAGCTTATAATGGTTACAAATAAAGCAATAGCATCA
CAAATTTCACAAATAAAGCATTTTTTTCACTGCATTCTAGTTGTGGTTTGTCCAAACTCATCAATGTATC
TTAACGCGTAAATTGTAAGCGTTAATATTTTGTTAAAATTCGCGTTAAATTTTTGTTAAATCAGCTCATT
TTTTAACCAATAGGCCGAAATCGGCAAAATCCCTTATAAATCAAAAGAATAGACCGAGATAGGGT
[37 nt withheld, positions 416-452]
AAAGAACGTGGACTCCAACGTCAAAGG
[49 nt withheld, positions 480-528]
T
[78 nt withheld, positions 530-607]
